>Addgene plasmid #117700 | pScCas9 | depositor partial sequence | sequence record 222109 | WT ScCas9 ORF
ATGGAAAAAAAATACTCAATCGGATTGGATATCGGCACTAACTCAGTTGGATGGGCTGTAATTACAGACG
ATTACAAGGTCCCTAGCAAAAAGTTTAAGGTGCTGGGTAATACGAATCGCAAGAGTATTAAGAAGAATCT
GATGGGTGCATTACTGTTTGATTCTGGCGAAACAGCCGAAGCTACTCGTTTAAAGCGCACCGCCCGCCGT
CGTTATACACGCCGCAAGAATCGCATTCGCTATCTTCAAGAAATCTTCGCTAATGAAATGGCGAAGCTGG
ACGACTCTTTCTTCCAGCGTTTGGAGGAAAGTTTTCTTGTGGAGGAGGACAAAAAAAATGAACGTCACCC
CATTTTCGGGAACTTAGCGGACGAGGTCGCCTATCACCGTAACTATCCCACTATTTACCACCTGCGCAAA
AAGCTTGCGGATTCTCCAGAAAAGGCTGACCTTCGCCTGATTTATCTGGCATTGGCACATATCATCAAAT
TTCGTGGGCACTTCCTTATTGAAGGAAAATTGAACGCAGAAAATTCTGATGTCGCAAAACTGTTCTACCA
GTTGATCCAGACATATAATCAATTATTCGAGGAGAGTCCCCTGGATGAAATCGAAGTGGATGCAAAGGGT
ATCCTGTCCGCCCGTCTGTCAAAGAGTAAACGTCTTGAAAAGCTGATTGCGGTGTTTCCCAATGAAAAAA
AGAACGGTTTGTTCGGGAACATTATCGCTCTGGCCCTTGGTTTAACCCCTAACTTTAAGTCAAACTTTGA
CCTGACTGAGGACGCGAAATTACAGCTTTCTAAAGATACTTATGACGATGACTTAGATGAGCTTCTGGGG
CAAATTGGGGACCAGTACGCCGATCTTTTCAGTGCAGCCAAGAATCTTAGTGACGCGATTTTGCTTTCAG
ACATCTTACGTTCCAACAGCGAAGTAACAAAGGCGCCACTGAGCGCCTCTATGGTTAAGCGTTATGACGA
GCACCATCAGGACCTTGCACTTCTTAAGACTCTGGTGCGTCAACAGTTTCCAGAAAAGTACGCAGAGATC
TTCAAGGACGATACAAAAAACGGATACGCCGGGTATGTCGGAATTGGAATTAAACATCGCAAGCGCACAA
CTAAACTGGCGACACAAGAAGAGTTCTACAAATTCATTAAACCTATTCTTGAGAAAATGGACGGGGCCGA
GGAGCTGTTGGCCAAACTGAACCGTGACGACCTTTTACGTAAACAGCGCACCTTTGACAACGGTTCCATT
CCTCACCAGATCCATCTTAAAGAATTGCACGCAATTTTGCGTCGTCAGGAGGAGTTTTATCCATTTCTGA
AAGAGAATCGTGAGAAAATTGAGAAAATCCTTACGTTCCGCATCCCCTACTATGTTGGTCCTCTGGCTCG
CGGCAACTCCCGCTTCGCGTGGTTGACACGTAAGTCTGAGGAGGCTATCACTCCCTGGAACTTCGAGGAA
GTGGTGGACAAAGGAGCCAGCGCACAGAGCTTTATCGAACGTATGACAAATTTCGACGAACAGCTTCCAA
ACAAAAAAGTCTTACCGAAGCATAGTCTTTTATATGAGTATTTCACCGTCTATAATGAGTTAACGAAAGT
GAAGTACGTTACTGAGCGCATGCGTAAGCCCGAGTTTTTAAGTGGCGAGCAAAAAAAGGCTATTGTCGAT
CTTCTGTTTAAGACTAACCGCAAAGTCACCGTGAAACAACTTAAAGAAGATTATTTTAAGAAGATCGAAT
GTTTCGATTCGGTAGAAATTATTGGCGTAGAGGATCGTTTCAACGCTAGTTTGGGGACATACCATGACTT
ACTTAAGATCATCAAGGACAAGGATTTTTTGGATAATGAAGAAAACGAGGATATTCTGGAGGACATTGTA
TTGACCCTGACACTGTTCGAGGACCGTGAAATGATTGAAGAGCGTTTAAAAACATATGCGCACCTGTTTG
ACGATAAAGTGATGAAGCAATTAAAGCGCCGTCATTACACTGGGTGGGGTCGTCTTTCTCGTAAAATGAT
TAACGGTATCCGTGATAAACAGTCTGGTAAGACGATTCTGGACTTCCTTAAGAGCGATGGCTTCTCGAAC
CGTAACTTTATGCAACTGATTCACGATGACTCCCTGACGTTTAAAGAAGAAATTGAGAAGGCTCAAGTCT
CTGGGCAAGGGGACAGTCTGCACGAGCAAATTGCTGACCTTGCCGGAAGTCCCGCGATTAAGAAAGGAAT
CTTGCAAACAGTAAAAATTGTGGATGAATTGGTTAAAGTGATGGGACATAAACCCGAAAATATTGTCATC
GAGATGGCGCGCGAGAACCAGACCACTACCAAGGGGCTTCAACAATCGCGTGAACGTAAGAAACGCATCG
AAGAAGGCATTAAGGAGTTGGAGAGCCAAATTCTGAAAGAAAATCCAGTAGAGAATACTCAGTTACAGAA
TGAAAAATTGTATCTTTATTACTTACAGAACGGACGCGATATGTACGTGGATCAAGAGCTGGACATCAAT
CGCCTGAGTGACTACGACGTAGATCATATCGTTCCTCAGTCGTTTATCAAGGATGACAGCATCGACAATA
AAGTGCTGACGCGTAGTGTCGAAAATCGCGGAAAATCGGATAATGTGCCATCGGAGGAAGTCGTGAAAAA
AATGAAGAATTATTGGCGCCAACTTTTGAACGCCAAGTTGATTACCCAACGTAAATTCGATAATCTTACC
AAGGCTGAACGCGGGGGCCTGTCCGAAGCAGACAAAGCAGGGTTTATTAAGCGTCAACTTGTAGAGACAC
GTCAGATTACAAAGCATGTCGCCCGCATTCTTGATTCGCGCATGAATACTAAGCGTGATAAAAATGACAA
GCCCATTCGTGAGGTTAAAGTAATTACACTGAAGTCTAAGCTGGTTAGTGACTTTCGTAAAGACTTCCAG
TTATACAAGGTGCGCGATATCAATAATTATCATCACGCCCATGACGCTTATCTGAATGCGGTTGTAGGTA
CGGCCCTGATCAAGAAGTATCCAAAATTAGAGTCCGAGTTCGTGTACGGTGATTACAAGGTCTACGATGT
CCGTAAAATGATTGCCAAATCCGAACAAGAAATCGGTAAAGCGACTGCAAAACGCTTCTTCTATTCTAAC
ATTATGAATTTCTTTAAGACCGAGGTAAAATTGGCGAACGGGGAAATTCGTAAACGTCCGTTGATCGAGA
CAAACGGAGAAACGGGCGAGGTTGTTTGGAACAAAGAAAAAGACTTCGCCACTGTTCGTAAAGTTCTGGC
GATGCCGCAGGTAAACATCGTAAAGAAAACCGAAGTTCAAACTGGAGGATTTTCTAAAGAATCAATCCTT
TCTAAACGTGAATCGGCGAAGTTGATTCCGCGCAAAAAAGGGTGGGACACTCGTAAATACGGCGGTTTTG
GGAGTCCGACTGTAGCCTATAGTATCCTGGTGGTTGCAAAGGTCGAGAAGGGAAAAGCTAAAAAACTGAA
ATCCGTTAAGGTCTTGGTTGGGATCACGATTATGGAGAAAGGAAGCTATGAAAAGGACCCTATTGGTTTT
CTGGAAGCCAAAGGCTACAAGGATATCAAAAAGGAGTTGATCTTCAAATTACCTAAATATTCATTGTTCG
AACTGGAGAACGGACGCCGTCGTATGTTAGCTTCTGCAACCGAGTTGCAGAAGGCTAACGAACTGGTATT
GCCACAACATCTGGTGCGTTTACTTTATTATACACAGAACATCTCGGCTACGACAGGCTCTAACAATTTG
GGGTACATCGAGCAACATCGTGAAGAATTCAAGGAGATTTTCGAAAAAATTATTGATTTCTCGGAGAAGT
ATATCTTGAAAAATAAAGTGAATTCAAACTTGAAATCGAGTTTTGACGAGCAATTCGCGGTATCGGATTC
CATTCTGTTGTCCAACAGCTTTGTTAGCCTGTTGAAATATACCTCTTTTGGCGCGTCGGGAGGATTCACC
TTCCTGGACCTTGACGTTAAGCAAGGGCGCTTGCGCTACCAGACGGTTACGGAGGTTCTGGATGCGACCT
TGATCTATCAAAGCATCACCGGACTGTACGAGACACGTACAGATCTGAGCCAACTGGGAGGAGAC
