[The description below was written by a language model from this plasmid's Addgene catalogue record.]
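Description:
pScCas9 is a mammalian expression plasmid for CRISPR work that encodes the wild-type Cas9 nuclease from Streptococcus canis (ScCas9). It is built on the commercial OG3569 backbone from Oxford Genetics, with the coding sequence inserted by Gibson assembly. In bacteria it is maintained as a high-copy plasmid under kanamycin selection. The record does not name the origin of replication, and it lists no mammalian selection marker.

Expression of ScCas9 is driven by the EF-1α promoter, a strong constitutive promoter that works in a wide range of mammalian cell types. The use of an SV40 polyadenylation reverse primer for sequencing suggests that the transcript is terminated by an SV40 poly(A) signal downstream of the insert. The record does not state whether the open reading frame carries nuclear localization signals, epitope tags or codon optimization, and no feature table is available to confirm these details. No guide RNA cassette is listed either, so a guide would presumably have to be supplied from a separate construct.

ScCas9 is an ortholog closely related to the widely used Streptococcus pyogenes Cas9. The associated publication title describes it as having minimal PAM specificity, meaning a less restrictive protospacer-adjacent motif requirement that broadens the set of genomic sites that can be targeted. The plasmid is intended for expressing the unmodified nuclease in mammalian cells, for genome editing or for comparing its targeting range and activity with other Cas9 enzymes.
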