Addgene plasmid #117700: pScCas9
Purpose: Mammalian expression vector encoding WT ScCas9
Depositing lab: Joseph Jacobson. Depositing organization: Massachusetts Institute of Technology. Publication: Minimal PAM specificity of a highly similar SpCas9 ortholog. Chatterjee P, Jakimo N, Jacobson JM. Sci Adv. 2018 Oct 24;4(10):eaau0766. doi: 10.1126/sciadv.aau0766. eCollection 2018 Oct. PubMed 30397647.
Backbone
  Vector backbone: OG3569
  Backbone manufacturer: Oxford Genetics
  Vector type: Mammalian Expression, CRISPR
Growth in bacteria
  Bacterial resistance: Kanamycin, 50 μg/mL
  Growth temperature: 37°C
  Growth strain: DH5alpha
  Copy number: High Copy
Gene/Insert
  Gene/Insert name: Streptococcus canis Cas9
  Species: Streptococcus canis
  Promoter: EF-1α
  Cloning method: Gibson Cloning
  Sequencing primers: 5′ EF-1α Forward; 3′ SV40pA-R
Terms and licenses: Academic/Nonprofit Terms; Industry Terms: Not Available to Industry
How to cite: pScCas9 was a gift from Joseph Jacobson (Addgene plasmid # 117700 ; http://n2t.net/addgene:117700 ; RRID:Addgene_117700)
