LOCUS       Exported 8923 bp ds-DNA circular SYN 12-MAY-2021
DEFINITION  Mammalian expression vector encoding WT ScCas9.
ACCESSION   .
VERSION     .
KEYWORDS    pScCas9
SOURCE      synthetic DNA construct
  ORGANISM  synthetic DNA construct
REFERENCE   1 (bases 1 to 8923)
  AUTHORS   Chatterjee P, Jakimo N, Jacobson JM
  TITLE     Minimal PAM specificity of a highly similar SpCas9 ortholog.
  JOURNAL   Sci Adv. 2018 Oct 24;4(10):eaau0766. doi: 10.1126/sciadv.aau0766.
            eCollection 2018 Oct.
  PUBMED    30397647
REFERENCE   2 (bases 1 to 8923)
  AUTHORS   .
  TITLE     Direct Submission
  JOURNAL   Exported May 12, 2021 from SnapGene Server 1.1.58
            http://www.snapgene.com
FEATURES             Location/Qualifiers
     source          1..8923
                     /organism="synthetic DNA construct"
                     /mol_type="other DNA"
     misc_feature    1..72
                     /label=5' beta-globin insulator
                     /note="insulator upstream of the human beta-globin locus
                     (Farrell et al., 2002)"
     terminator      77..123
                     /label=T7 terminator
                     /note="transcription terminator for bacteriophage T7 RNA
                     polymerase"
     polyA_signal    141..189
                     /note="synthetic polyadenylation signal"
     promoter        226..1404
                     /label=EF-1-alpha promoter
                     /note="strong constitutive promoter for human elongation
                     factor EF-1-alpha"
     intron          457..1395
                     /label=EF-1-alpha intron A
                     /note="intron upstream of the start codon of human
                     EF-1-alpha"
     primer_bind     1352..1372
                     /label=EF1a-F
                     /note="Human elongation factor-1a promoter, forward primer"
     CDS             1517..5641
                     /codon_start=1
                     /product="Cas9 endonuclease from the Streptococcus canis
                     Type II CRISPR/Cas system (Chatterjee et al., 2018)"
                     /label=ScCas9
                     /note="recognizes minimal 5'-NNG-3' PAM sequences"
                     /translation="MEKKYSIGLDIGTNSVGWAVITDDYKVPSKKFKVLGNTNRKSIKK
                     NLMGALLFDSGETAEATRLKRTARRRYTRRKNRIRYLQEIFANEMAKLDDSFFQRLEES
                     FLVEEDKKNERHPIFGNLADEVAYHRNYPTIYHLRKKLADSPEKADLRLIYLALAHIIK
                     FRGHFLIEGKLNAENSDVAKLFYQLIQTYNQLFEESPLDEIEVDAKGILSARLSKSKRL
                     EKLIAVFPNEKKNGLFGNIIALALGLTPNFKSNFDLTEDAKLQLSKDTYDDDLDELLGQ
                     IGDQYADLFSAAKNLSDAILLSDILRSNSEVTKAPLSASMVKRYDEHHQDLALLKTLVR
                     QQFPEKYAEIFKDDTKNGYAGYVGIGIKHRKRTTKLATQEEFYKFIKPILEKMDGAEEL
                     LAKLNRDDLLRKQRTFDNGSIPHQIHLKELHAILRRQEEFYPFLKENREKIEKILTFRI
                     PYYVGPLARGNSRFAWLTRKSEEAITPWNFEEVVDKGASAQSFIERMTNFDEQLPNKKV
                     LPKHSLLYEYFTVYNELTKVKYVTERMRKPEFLSGEQKKAIVDLLFKTNRKVTVKQLKE
                     DYFKKIECFDSVEIIGVEDRFNASLGTYHDLLKIIKDKDFLDNEENEDILEDIVLTLTL
                     FEDREMIEERLKTYAHLFDDKVMKQLKRRHYTGWGRLSRKMINGIRDKQSGKTILDFLK
                     SDGFSNRNFMQLIHDDSLTFKEEIEKAQVSGQGDSLHEQIADLAGSPAIKKGILQTVKI
                     VDELVKVMGHKPENIVIEMARENQTTTKGLQQSRERKKRIEEGIKELESQILKENPVEN
                     TQLQNEKLYLYYLQNGRDMYVDQELDINRLSDYDVDHIVPQSFIKDDSIDNKVLTRSVE
                     NRGKSDNVPSEEVVKKMKNYWRQLLNAKLITQRKFDNLTKAERGGLSEADKAGFIKRQL
                     VETRQITKHVARILDSRMNTKRDKNDKPIREVKVITLKSKLVSDFRKDFQLYKVRDINN
                     YHHAHDAYLNAVVGTALIKKYPKLESEFVYGDYKVYDVRKMIAKSEQEIGKATAKRFFY
                     SNIMNFFKTEVKLANGEIRKRPLIETNGETGEVVWNKEKDFATVRKVLAMPQVNIVKKT
                     EVQTGGFSKESILSKRESAKLIPRKKGWDTRKYGGFGSPTVAYSILVVAKVEKGKAKKL
                     KSVKVLVGITIMEKGSYEKDPIGFLEAKGYKDIKKELIFKLPKYSLFELENGRRRMLAS
                     ATELQKANELVLPQHLVRLLYYTQNISATTGSNNLGYIEQHREEFKEIFEKIIDFSEKY
                     ILKNKVNSNLKSSFDEQFAVSDSILLSNSFVSLLKYTSFGASGGFTFLDLDVKQGRLRY
                     QTVTEVLDATLIYQSITGLYETRTDLSQLGGD"
     CDS             5654..5674
                     /codon_start=1
                     /product="nuclear localization signal of SV40 (simian virus
                     40) large T antigen"
                     /label=SV40 NLS
                     /translation="PKKKRKV"
     polyA_signal    5712..5833
                     /label=SV40 poly(A) signal
                     /note="SV40 polyadenylation signal"
     primer_bind     complement(5723..5742)
                     /label=EBV-rev
                     /note="SV40 polyA terminator, reverse primer"
     primer_bind     5777..5796
                     /label=SV40pA-R
                     /note="SV40 polyA, reverse primer"
     terminator      5948..5994
                     /label=T7 terminator
                     /note="transcription terminator for bacteriophage T7 RNA
                     polymerase"
     terminator      6024..6160
                     /label=rrnG terminator
                     /note="transcription terminator from the E. coli ribosomal
                     RNA rrnG operon (Albrechtsen et al., 1991)"
     misc_feature    6205..6276
                     /label=3' beta-globin insulator
                     /note="insulator downstream of the human beta-globin locus
                     (Farrell et al., 2002)"
     rep_origin      complement(6502..7090)
                     /direction=LEFT
                     /label=ori
                     /note="high-copy-number ColE1/pMB1/pBR322/pUC origin of
                     replication"
     primer_bind     complement(6582..6601)
                     /label=pBR322ori-F
                     /note="pBR322 origin, forward primer"
     CDS             7836..8630
                     /codon_start=1
                     /gene="aph(3')-II (or nptII)"
                     /product="aminoglycoside phosphotransferase from Tn5"
                     /label=NeoR/KanR
                     /note="confers resistance to neomycin, kanamycin, and G418
                     (Geneticin(R))"
                     /translation="MIEQDGLHAGSPAAWVERLFGYDWAQQTIGCSDAAVFRLSAQGRP
                     VLFVKTDLSGALNELQDEAARLSWLATTGVPCAAVLDVVTEAGRDWLLLGEVPGQDLLS
                     SHLAPAEKVSIMADAMRRLHTLDPATCPFDHQAKHRIERARTRMEAGLVDQDDLDEEHQ
                     GLAPAELFARLKASMPDGEDLVVTHGDACLPNIMVENGRFSGFIDCGRLGVADRYQDIA
                     LATRDIAEELGGEWADRFLVLYGIAAPDSQRIAFYRLLDEFF"
     primer_bind     complement(7890..7909)
                     /label=Neo-R
                     /note="Neomycin resistance gene, reverse primer"
     primer_bind     8500..8519
                     /label=Neo-F
                     /note="Neomycin resistance gene, forward primer"
     terminator      8643..8779
                     /label=rrnG terminator
                     /note="transcription terminator from the E. coli ribosomal
                     RNA rrnG operon (Albrechtsen et al., 1991)"
ORIGIN
        1 catcttggac cattagctcc acaggtatct tcttccctct agtggtcata acagcagctt
       61 cagctacctc tcaattcaaa aaacccctca agacccgttt agaggcccca aggggttatg
      121 ctatcaatcg ttgcgttaca cacacaaaaa accaacacac atccatcttc gatggatagc
      181 gattttatta tctaactgct gatcgagtgt agccagatct cgtgaggctc cggtgcccgt
      241 cagtgggcag agcgcacatc gcccacagtc cccgagaagt tggggggagg ggtcggcaat
      301 tgaaccggtg cctagagaag gtggcgcggg gtaaactggg aaagtgatgt cgtgtactgg
      361 ctccgccttt ttcccgaggg tgggggagaa ccgtatataa gtgcactagt cgccgtgaac
      421 gttctttttc gcaacgggtt tgccgccaga acacaggtaa gtgccgtgtg tggttcccgc
      481 gggcctggcc tctttacggg ttatggccct tgcgtgcctt gaattacttc cacctggctg
      541 cagtacgtga ttcttgatcc cgagcttcgg gttggaagtg ggtgggagag ttcgtggcct
      601 tgcgcttaag gagccccttc gcctcgtgct tgagttgtgg cctggcctgg gcgctggggc
      661 cgccgcgtgc gaatctggtg gcaccttcgc gcctgtctcg ctgctttcga taagtctcta
      721 gccatttaaa atttttgatg acctgctgcg acgctttttt tctggcaaga tagtcttgta
      781 aatgcgggcc aagatcagca cactggtatt tcggtttttg gggccgcggg cggcgacggg
      841 gcccgtgcgt cccagcgcac atgttcggcg aggcggggcc tgcgagcgcg gccaccgaga
      901 atcggacggg ggtagtctca agctgcccgg cctgctctgg tgcctggcct cgcgccgccg
      961 tgtatcgccc cgccctgggc ggcaaggctg gcccggtcgg caccagttgc gtgagcggaa
     1021 agatggccgc ttcccggccc tgctgcaggg agcacaaaat ggaggacgcg gcgctcggga
     1081 gagcgggcgg gtgagtcacc cacacaaagg aaaagggcct ttccgtcctc agccgtcgct
     1141 tcatgtgact ccacggagta ccgggcgccg tccaggcacc tcgattagtt ctccagcttt
     1201 tggagtacgt cgtctttagg ttggggggag gggttttatg cgatggagtt tccccacact
     1261 gagtgggtgg agactgaagt taggccagct tggcacttga tgtaattctc cttggaattt
     1321 gccctttttg agtttggatc ttggttcatt ctcaagcctc agacagtggt tcaaagtttt
     1381 tttcttccat ttcaggtgtc gtgaaaacta cccctaaaag ccaaaagatc tttgtcgatc
     1441 ctaccatcca ctcgacacac ccgccagcgg ccgctgccaa gcttccgagc tctcgaattc
     1501 aaaggaggta cccaccatgg aaaaaaaata ctcaatcgga ttggatatcg gcactaactc
     1561 agttggatgg gctgtaatta cagacgatta caaggtccct agcaaaaagt ttaaggtgct
     1621 gggtaatacg aatcgcaaga gtattaagaa gaatctgatg ggtgcattac tgtttgattc
     1681 tggcgaaaca gccgaagcta ctcgtttaaa gcgcaccgcc cgccgtcgtt atacacgccg
     1741 caagaatcgc attcgctatc ttcaagaaat cttcgctaat gaaatggcga agctggacga
     1801 ctctttcttc cagcgtttgg aggaaagttt tcttgtggag gaggacaaaa aaaatgaacg
     1861 tcaccccatt ttcgggaact tagcggacga ggtcgcctat caccgtaact atcccactat
     1921 ttaccacctg cgcaaaaagc ttgcggattc tccagaaaag gctgaccttc gcctgattta
     1981 tctggcattg gcacatatca tcaaatttcg tgggcacttc cttattgaag gaaaattgaa
     2041 cgcagaaaat tctgatgtcg caaaactgtt ctaccagttg atccagacat ataatcaatt
     2101 attcgaggag agtcccctgg atgaaatcga agtggatgca aagggtatcc tgtccgcccg
     2161 tctgtcaaag agtaaacgtc ttgaaaagct gattgcggtg tttcccaatg aaaaaaagaa
     2221 cggtttgttc gggaacatta tcgctctggc ccttggttta acccctaact ttaagtcaaa
     2281 ctttgacctg actgaggacg cgaaattaca gctttctaaa gatacttatg acgatgactt
     2341 agatgagctt ctggggcaaa ttggggacca gtacgccgat cttttcagtg cagccaagaa
     2401 tcttagtgac gcgattttgc tttcagacat cttacgttcc aacagcgaag taacaaaggc
     2461 gccactgagc gcctctatgg ttaagcgtta tgacgagcac catcaggacc ttgcacttct
     2521 taagactctg gtgcgtcaac agtttccaga aaagtacgca gagatcttca aggacgatac
     2581 aaaaaacgga tacgccgggt atgtcggaat tggaattaaa catcgcaagc gcacaactaa
     2641 actggcgaca caagaagagt tctacaaatt cattaaacct attcttgaga aaatggacgg
     2701 ggccgaggag ctgttggcca aactgaaccg tgacgacctt ttacgtaaac agcgcacctt
     2761 tgacaacggt tccattcctc accagatcca tcttaaagaa ttgcacgcaa ttttgcgtcg
     2821 tcaggaggag ttttatccat ttctgaaaga gaatcgtgag aaaattgaga aaatccttac
     2881 gttccgcatc ccctactatg ttggtcctct ggctcgcggc aactcccgct tcgcgtggtt
     2941 gacacgtaag tctgaggagg ctatcactcc ctggaacttc gaggaagtgg tggacaaagg
     3001 agccagcgca cagagcttta tcgaacgtat gacaaatttc gacgaacagc ttccaaacaa
     3061 aaaagtctta ccgaagcata gtcttttata tgagtatttc accgtctata atgagttaac
     3121 gaaagtgaag tacgttactg agcgcatgcg taagcccgag tttttaagtg gcgagcaaaa
     3181 aaaggctatt gtcgatcttc tgtttaagac taaccgcaaa gtcaccgtga aacaacttaa
     3241 agaagattat tttaagaaga tcgaatgttt cgattcggta gaaattattg gcgtagagga
     3301 tcgtttcaac gctagtttgg ggacatacca tgacttactt aagatcatca aggacaagga
     3361 ttttttggat aatgaagaaa acgaggatat tctggaggac attgtattga ccctgacact
     3421 gttcgaggac cgtgaaatga ttgaagagcg tttaaaaaca tatgcgcacc tgtttgacga
     3481 taaagtgatg aagcaattaa agcgccgtca ttacactggg tggggtcgtc tttctcgtaa
     3541 aatgattaac ggtatccgtg ataaacagtc tggtaagacg attctggact tccttaagag
     3601 cgatggcttc tcgaaccgta actttatgca actgattcac gatgactccc tgacgtttaa
     3661 agaagaaatt gagaaggctc aagtctctgg gcaaggggac agtctgcacg agcaaattgc
     3721 tgaccttgcc ggaagtcccg cgattaagaa aggaatcttg caaacagtaa aaattgtgga
     3781 tgaattggtt aaagtgatgg gacataaacc cgaaaatatt gtcatcgaga tggcgcgcga
     3841 gaaccagacc actaccaagg ggcttcaaca atcgcgtgaa cgtaagaaac gcatcgaaga
     3901 aggcattaag gagttggaga gccaaattct gaaagaaaat ccagtagaga atactcagtt
     3961 acagaatgaa aaattgtatc tttattactt acagaacgga cgcgatatgt acgtggatca
     4021 agagctggac atcaatcgcc tgagtgacta cgacgtagat catatcgttc ctcagtcgtt
     4081 tatcaaggat gacagcatcg acaataaagt gctgacgcgt agtgtcgaaa atcgcggaaa
     4141 atcggataat gtgccatcgg aggaagtcgt gaaaaaaatg aagaattatt ggcgccaact
     4201 tttgaacgcc aagttgatta cccaacgtaa attcgataat cttaccaagg ctgaacgcgg
     4261 gggcctgtcc gaagcagaca aagcagggtt tattaagcgt caacttgtag agacacgtca
     4321 gattacaaag catgtcgccc gcattcttga ttcgcgcatg aatactaagc gtgataaaaa
     4381 tgacaagccc attcgtgagg ttaaagtaat tacactgaag tctaagctgg ttagtgactt
     4441 tcgtaaagac ttccagttat acaaggtgcg cgatatcaat aattatcatc acgcccatga
     4501 cgcttatctg aatgcggttg taggtacggc cctgatcaag aagtatccaa aattagagtc
     4561 cgagttcgtg tacggtgatt acaaggtcta cgatgtccgt aaaatgattg ccaaatccga
     4621 acaagaaatc ggtaaagcga ctgcaaaacg cttcttctat tctaacatta tgaatttctt
     4681 taagaccgag gtaaaattgg cgaacgggga aattcgtaaa cgtccgttga tcgagacaaa
     4741 cggagaaacg ggcgaggttg tttggaacaa agaaaaagac ttcgccactg ttcgtaaagt
     4801 tctggcgatg ccgcaggtaa acatcgtaaa gaaaaccgaa gttcaaactg gaggattttc
     4861 taaagaatca atcctttcta aacgtgaatc ggcgaagttg attccgcgca aaaaagggtg
     4921 ggacactcgt aaatacggcg gttttgggag tccgactgta gcctatagta tcctggtggt
     4981 tgcaaaggtc gagaagggaa aagctaaaaa actgaaatcc gttaaggtct tggttgggat
     5041 cacgattatg gagaaaggaa gctatgaaaa ggaccctatt ggttttctgg aagccaaagg
     5101 ctacaaggat atcaaaaagg agttgatctt caaattacct aaatattcat tgttcgaact
     5161 ggagaacgga cgccgtcgta tgttagcttc tgcaaccgag ttgcagaagg ctaacgaact
     5221 ggtattgcca caacatctgg tgcgtttact ttattataca cagaacatct cggctacgac
     5281 aggctctaac aatttggggt acatcgagca acatcgtgaa gaattcaagg agattttcga
     5341 aaaaattatt gatttctcgg agaagtatat cttgaaaaat aaagtgaatt caaacttgaa
     5401 atcgagtttt gacgagcaat tcgcggtatc ggattccatt ctgttgtcca acagctttgt
     5461 tagcctgttg aaatatacct cttttggcgc gtcgggagga ttcaccttcc tggaccttga
     5521 cgttaagcaa gggcgcttgc gctaccagac ggttacggag gttctggatg cgaccttgat
     5581 ctatcaaagc atcaccggac tgtacgagac acgtacagat ctgagccaac tgggaggaga
     5641 ctcgcgggct gacccgaaaa agaagagaaa ggtctagtga gatacagcgt accttcagct
     5701 cacagacatg ataagataca ttgatgagtt tggacaaacc acaactagaa tgcagtgaaa
     5761 aaaatgcttt atttgtgaaa tttgtgatgc tattgcttta tttgtaacca ttataagctg
     5821 caataaacaa gttaacaaca acaattgcat tcattttatg tttcaggttc agggggaggt
     5881 gtgggaggtt ttttaaagca agtaaaacct ctacaaatgt ggtattggcc catctctatc
     5941 ggtatcgtag cataacccct tggggcctct aaacgggtct tgaggggttt tttgtgcccc
     6001 tcgggccgga ttgctatcta ccggcattgg cgcagaaaaa aatgcctgat gcgacgctgc
     6061 gcgtcttata ctcccacata tgccagattc agcaacggat acggcttccc caacttgccc
     6121 acttccatac gtgtcctcct taccagaaat ttatccttaa ggtcgtcagc tatcctgcag
     6181 gcgatctctc gatttcgatc aagacattcc tttaatggtc ttttctggac accactaggg
     6241 gtcagaagta gttcatcaaa ctttcttccc tccctaatct cattggttac cttgggctat
     6301 cgaaacttaa ttaaccagtc aagtcagcta cttggcgaga tcgacttgtc tgggtttcga
     6361 ctacgctcag aattgcgtca gtcaagttcg atctggtcct tgctattgca cccgttctcc
     6421 gattacgagt ttcatttaaa tcatgtgagc aaaaggccag caaaaggcca ggaaccgtaa
     6481 aaaggccgcg ttgctggcgt ttttccatag gctccgcccc cctgacgagc atcacaaaaa
     6541 tcgacgctca agtcagaggt ggcgaaaccc gacaggacta taaagatacc aggcgtttcc
     6601 ccctggaagc tccctcgtgc gctctcctgt tccgaccctg ccgcttaccg gatacctgtc
     6661 cgcctttctc ccttcgggaa gcgtggcgct ttctcatagc tcacgctgta ggtatctcag
     6721 ttcggtgtag gtcgttcgct ccaagctggg ctgtgtgcac gaaccccccg ttcagcccga
     6781 ccgctgcgcc ttatccggta actatcgtct tgagtccaac ccggtaagac acgacttatc
     6841 gccactggca gcagccactg gtaacaggat tagcagagcg aggtatgtag gcggtgctac
     6901 agagttcttg aagtggtggc ctaactacgg ctacactaga agaacagtat ttggtatctg
     6961 cgctctgctg aagccagtta ccttcggaaa aagagttggt agctcttgat ccggcaaaca
     7021 aaccaccgct ggtagcggtg gtttttttgt ttgtaagcag cagattacgc gcagaaaaaa
     7081 aggatctcaa gaagatcctt tgatcttttc tacggggtct gacgctcagt ggaacgaaaa
     7141 ctcacgttaa gggattttgg tcatgagatt atcaaaaagg atcttcacct agatcctttt
     7201 aaattaaaaa tgaagtttta aatcaatcta aagtatatat gagtaaactt ggtctgacag
     7261 ttaccaatgc ttaatcagtg aggcacctat ctcagcgatc tgtctatttc gttcatccat
     7321 agttgcattt aaatttccga actctccaag gccctcgtcg gaaaatcttc aaacctttcg
     7381 tccgatccat cttgcaggct acctctcgaa cgaactatcg caagtctctt ggccggcctt
     7441 gcgccttggc tattgcttgg cagcgcctat cgccaggtat tactccaatc ccgaatatcc
     7501 gagatcggga tcacccgaga gaagttcaac ctacatcctc aatcccgatc tatccgagat
     7561 ccgaggaata tcgaaatcgg ggcgcgcctg gtgtaccgag aacgatcctc tcagtgcgag
     7621 tctcgacgat ccatatcgtt gcttggcagt cagccagtcg gaatccagct tgggacccag
     7681 gaagtccaat cgtcagatat tgtactcaag cctggtcacg gcagcgtacc gatctgttta
     7741 aacctagata ttgatagtct gatcggtcaa cgtataatcg agtcctagct tttgcaaaca
     7801 tctatcaaga gacaggatca gcaggaggct ttcgcatgat tgaacaagat ggattgcacg
     7861 caggttctcc ggcggcttgg gtggagaggc tattcggcta tgactgggca caacagacaa
     7921 tcggctgctc tgatgccgcc gtgttccggc tgtcagcgca ggggcgtccg gttctttttg
     7981 tcaagaccga cctgtccggt gccctgaatg aactgcaaga cgaggcagcg cggctatcgt
     8041 ggctggcgac gacgggcgtt ccttgcgcgg ctgtgctcga cgttgtcact gaagcgggaa
     8101 gggactggct gctattgggc gaagtgccgg ggcaggatct cctgtcatct caccttgctc
     8161 ctgccgagaa agtatccatc atggctgatg caatgcggcg gctgcatacg cttgatccgg
     8221 ctacctgccc attcgaccac caagcgaaac atcgcatcga gcgagcacgt actcggatgg
     8281 aagccggtct tgtcgatcag gatgatctgg acgaagagca tcaggggctc gcgccagccg
     8341 aactgttcgc caggctcaag gcgtctatgc ccgacggcga ggatctcgtc gtgacccacg
     8401 gcgatgcctg cttgccgaat atcatggtgg aaaatggccg cttttctgga ttcatcgact
     8461 gtggccgtct gggtgtggcg gaccgctatc aggacatagc gttggctacc cgtgatattg
     8521 ctgaagagct tggcggcgaa tgggctgacc gcttccttgt gctttacggt atcgccgcgc
     8581 ccgattcgca gcgcatcgcc ttctatcgcc ttcttgacga gttcttctga ccgattctag
     8641 gtgcattggc gcagaaaaaa atgcctgatg cgacgctgcg cgtcttatac tcccacatat
     8701 gccagattca gcaacggata cggcttcccc aacttgccca cttccatacg tgtcctcctt
     8761 accagaaatt tatccttaag gtcgtttaaa ctcgactctg gctctatcga atctccgtcg
     8821 tttcgagctt acgcgaacag ccgtggcgct catttgctcg tcgggcatcg aatctcgtca
     8881 gctatcgtca gcttaccttt ttggcagcga tcgcggctcc cga
//
